Addgene plasmid #132089: pDONR221_SLC30A4
Purpose: Gateway entry clone with codon-optimized ORF sequence for subcloning into custom expression vectors
Depositing lab: RESOLUTE Consortium & Giulio Superti-Furga. Depositing organization: CeMM Research Center for Molecular Medicine. Publication: The RESOLUTE consortium: unlocking SLC transporters for drug discovery. Superti-Furga G, Lackner D, Wiedmer T, Ingles-Prieto A, Barbosa B, Girardi E, Goldmann U, Gurtl B, Klavins K, Klimek C, Lindinger S, Lineiro-Retes E, Muller AC, Onstein S, Redinger G, Reil D, Sedlyarov V, Wolf G, Crawford M, Everley R, ... Steppan CM. Nat Rev Drug Discov. 2020 Jul;19(7):429-430. doi: 10.1038/d41573-020-00056-6. PubMed 32265506.
Backbone
  Vector backbone: pDONR221
  Backbone manufacturer: Thermo Fisher Scientific
  Backbone size w/o insert (bp): 2550
  Vector type: Mammalian Expression
Growth in bacteria
  Bacterial resistance: Kanamycin, 50 μg/mL
  Growth temperature: 37°C
  Growth strain: Stbl3
  Copy number: High Copy
Gene/Insert
  Gene/Insert name: SLC30A4 (alt name: ZNT4)
  Species: H. sapiens (human)
  Insert size (bp): 1287
  Entrez Gene: SLC30A4 (a.k.a. ZNT4, znT-4)
  Cloning method: Gateway Cloning
  Sequencing primers: 5′ M13-fwd; 3′ M13-rev
Terms and licenses: Academic/Nonprofit Terms; Industry Terms
Depositor comments: For more information on the full Resolute plasmid collection, please see www.addgene.org/depositor-collections/re-solute/. Please provide your feedback on this plasmid to the RESOLUTE consortium by filling out their RESOLUTE repository feedback form: https://forms.office.com/Pages/ResponsePage.aspx?id=0e05yklzmkS7rjFGQL4N7z4feCLQvEJAmVcOCM_u885UN1JJRko0Ukg4TVQwNTZLOUxPQVJWT1NHUCQlQCN0PWcu
How to cite: pDONR221_SLC30A4 was a gift from RESOLUTE Consortium & Giulio Superti-Furga (Addgene plasmid # 132089 ; http://n2t.net/addgene:132089 ; RRID:Addgene_132089)
