[The description below was written by a language model from this plasmid's Addgene catalogue record and pLannotate feature annotations shown in this document.]
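Description:
pDONR221_SLC30A4 is a Gateway entry clone built on the pDONR221 backbone (Thermo Fisher Scientific) that carries a codon-optimized open reading frame for human SLC30A4, also known as ZNT4. This solute carrier is thought to move zinc out of the cytoplasm, possibly by sequestering it in an intracellular compartment. The sequenced plasmid is 3,837 nt. It is propagated in E. coli from a high-copy ColE1/pUC-type origin and selected with kanamycin through an aminoglycoside phosphotransferase (KanR) gene.

The 1,287 bp ORF is flanked directly by attL1 and attL2, the recombination sites used in the Gateway LR reaction. LR Clonase can therefore transfer the coding sequence, in defined orientation and frame, into any attR-containing destination vector. Upstream of attL1 lie the rrnB T1 and T2 transcription terminators, which insulate the insert from read-through transcription in bacteria. A T7 promoter sits just beyond attL2 on the opposite strand, pointing back toward the insert. Short lacI and lacZα fragments are annotated as backbone remnants and are not functional genes. M13 forward and reverse priming sites are recorded for sequencing the insert.

Although the catalogue lists the vector type as mammalian expression, the feature table shows no eukaryotic promoter, polyadenylation signal or epitope tag, so the plasmid is not itself an expression construct. It serves as a shuttle for subcloning the ORF into custom expression vectors, which is its stated purpose. It belongs to a large consortium collection of SLC transporter clones created to support functional and drug-discovery studies of this protein family.
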