Features (pLannotate 1.2.2; 10 found; start..end, strand, type, name):
    121..213     +  CDS            lacI (fragment): lac repressor; lacI; The lac repressor binds to the lac operator to inhibit transcription in E. coli. This inhibition can be relieved by adding lactose or isopropyl-β-D-thiogalactopyranoside (IPTG).
    268..295     -  terminator     rrnB T2 terminator: transcription terminator T2 from the E. coli rrnB gene
    427..470     +  terminator     rrnB T1 terminator: Escherichia coli rrnB; transcription terminator T1 from the E. coli rrnB gene
    517..553     -  CDS            lacZα (fragment): LacZα fragment of β-galactosidase; lacZ fragment
    569..668     +  protein_bind   attL1: mutant version of attL; recombination site for the Gateway® LR reaction LR Clonase™
    674..1960    +  CDS            SLC30A4: ZNT4_HUMAN - Also known as ZNT4. Experimental evidence at protein level: Swiss-Prot protein existence level 1. Probably involved in zinc transport out of the cytoplasm, maybe by sequestration into an intracellular compartment. From Homo sapiens (Human).
   1962..2061    -  protein_bind   attL2: mutant version of attL; recombination site for the Gateway® LR reaction LR Clonase™
   2079..2097    -  promoter       T7 promoter: promoter for bacteriophage T7 RNA polymerase
   2231..3040    +  CDS            KanR: aminoglycoside phosphotransferase; aph(3')-Ia; confers resistance to kanamycin in bacteria or G418 (Geneticin®) in eukaryotes
   3187..3775    +  rep_origin     ori: high-copy-number ColE1/pMB1/pBR322/pUC origin of replication
>Addgene plasmid #132089 | pDONR221_SLC30A4 | addgene full sequence | sequence record 263863 | Addgene NGS Result
CTTTCCTGCGTTATCCCCTGATTCTGTGGATAACCGTATTACCGCCTTTGAGTGAGCTGATACCGCTCGC
CGCAGCCGAACGACCGAGCGCAGCGAGTCAGTGAGCGAGGAAGCGGAAGAGCGCCCAATACGCAAACCGC
CTCTCCCCGCGCGTTGGCCGATTCATTAATGCAGCTGGCACGACAGGTTTCCCGACTGGAAAGCGGGCAG
TGAGCGCAACGCAATTAATACGCGTACCGCTAGCCAGGAAGAGTTTGTAGAAACGCAAAAAGGCCATCCG
TCAGGATGGCCTTCTGCTTAGTTTGATGCCTGGCAGTTTATGGCGGGCGTCCTGCCCGCCACCCTCCGGG
CCGTTGCTTCACAACGTTCAAATCCGCTCCCGGCGGATTTGTCCTACTCAGGAGAGCGTTCACCGACAAA
CAACAGATAAAACGAAAGGCCCAGTCTTCCGACTGAGCCTTTCGTTTTATTTGATGCCTGGCAGTTCCCT
ACTCTCGCGTTAACGCTAGCATGGATGTTTTCCCAGTCACGACGTTGTAAAACGACGGCCAGTCTTAAGC
TCGGGCCCCAAATAATGATTTTATTTTGACTGATAGTGACCTGTTCGTTGCAACACATTGATGAGCAATG
CTTTTTTATAATGCCAACTTTGTACAAAAAAGCAGGCTCCACCATGGCAGGAAGCGGAGCATGGAAGAGG
CTGAAGTCCATGCTGCGCAAGGACGATGCCCCTCTGTTTCTGAACGATACCAGCGCCTTCGACTTCAGCG
ACGAGGCAGGCGACGAGGGACTGTCCCGGTTCAACAAGCTGAGAGTGGTGGTGGCAGACGATGGATCTGA
GGCACCAGAGAGGCCTGTGAATGGAGCACACCCCACCCTGCAGGCAGACGATGACTCCCTGCTGGATCAG
GACCTGCCTCTGACAAACTCCCAGCTGTCTCTGAAGGTGGATTCCTGCGACAATTGTTCTAAGCAGAGAG
AGATCCTGAAGCAGAGGAAGGTGAAGGCAAGGCTGACCATCGCAGCCGTGCTGTACCTGCTGTTTATGAT
CGGCGAGCTGGTGGGCGGCTATATCGCCAATAGCCTGGCCATCATGACCGATGCCCTGCACATGCTGACA
GACCTGTCCGCCATCATCCTGACACTGCTGGCCCTGTGGCTGAGCTCCAAGTCTCCAACCAAGAGGTTCA
CATTTGGCTTCCACAGGCTGGAGGTGCTGAGCGCCATGATCTCCGTGCTGCTGGTGTACATCCTGATGGG
CTTTCTGCTGTATGAGGCCGTGCAGAGGACCATCCACATGAACTACGAGATCAATGGCGATATCATGCTG
ATCACAGCAGCAGTGGGAGTGGCAGTGAACGTGATCATGGGCTTCCTGCTGAATCAGAGCGGACACAGGC
ACTCTCACAGCCACTCCCTGCCATCTAACAGCCCAACCAGGGGATCTGGATGCGAGAGAAATCACGGACA
GGATAGCCTGGCCGTGCGGGCAGCCTTTGTGCACGCACTGGGCGACCTGGTGCAGTCCGTGGGCGTGCTG
ATCGCAGCCTACATCATCCGGTTCAAGCCTGAGTATAAGATCGCCGACCCAATCTGTACCTACGTGTTCA
GCCTGCTGGTGGCCTTTACCACATTCAGGATCATCTGGGATACAGTGGTCATCATCCTGGAGGGCGTGCC
AAGCCACCTGAACGTGGACTACATCAAGGAGGCCCTGATGAAGATCGAGGACGTGTACTCCGTGGAGGAC
CTGAATATCTGGAGCCTGACCTCCGGCAAGTCTACAGCCATCGTGCACATCCAGCTGATCCCCGGCTCTA
GCTCCAAGTGGGAGGAGGTGCAGTCTAAGGCCAACCACCTGCTGCTGAATACCTTCGGCATGTACAGATG
CACAATCCAGCTGCAGAGCTATCGGCAGGAGGTGGATAGAACATGCGCCAACTGTCAGTCTAGCTCCCCC
GACCCAGCTTTCTTGTACAAAGTTGGCATTATAAGAAAGCATTGCTTATCAATTTGTTGCAACGAACAGG
TCACTATCAGTCAAAATAAAATCATTATTTGCCATCCAGCTGATATCCCCTATAGTGAGTCGTATTACAT
GGTCATAGCTGTTTCCTGGCAGCTCTGGCCCGTGTCTCAAAATCTCTGATGTTACATTGCACAAGATAAA
AATATATCATCATGAACAATAAAACTGTCTGCTTACATAAACAGTAATACAAGGGGTGTTATGAGCCATA
TTCAACGGGAAACGTCGAGGCCGCGATTAAATTCCAACATGGATGCTGATTTATATGGGTATAAATGGGC
TCGCGATAATGTCGGGCAATCAGGTGCGACAATCTATCGCTTGTATGGGAAGCCCGATGCGCCAGAGTTG
TTTCTGAAACATGGCAAAGGTAGCGTTGCCAATGATGTTACAGATGAGATGGTCAGACTAAACTGGCTGA
CGGAATTTATGCCTCTTCCGACCATCAAGCATTTTATCCGTACTCCTGATGATGCATGGTTACTCACCAC
TGCGATCCCCGGAAAAACAGCATTCCAGGTATTAGAAGAATATCCTGATTCAGGTGAAAATATTGTTGAT
GCGCTGGCAGTGTTCCTGCGCCGGTTGCATTCGATTCCTGTTTGTAATTGTCCTTTTAACAGCGATCGCG
TATTTCGTCTCGCTCAGGCGCAATCACGAATGAATAACGGTTTGGTTGATGCGAGTGATTTTGATGACGA
GCGTAATGGCTGGCCTGTTGAACAAGTCTGGAAAGAAATGCATAAACTTTTGCCATTCTCACCGGATTCA
GTCGTCACTCATGGTGATTTCTCACTTGATAACCTTATTTTTGACGAGGGGAAATTAATAGGTTGTATTG
ATGTTGGACGAGTCGGAATCGCAGACCGATACCAGGATCTTGCCATCCTATGGAACTGCCTCGGTGAGTT
TTCTCCTTCATTACAGAAACGGCTTTTTCAAAAATATGGTATTGATAATCCTGATATGAATAAATTGCAG
TTTCATTTGATGCTCGATGAGTTTTTCTAATCAGAATTGGTTAATTGGTTGTAACACTGGCAGAGCATTA
CGCTGACTTGACGGGACGGCGCAAGCTCATGACCAAAATCCCTTAACGTGAGTTACGCGTCGTTCCACTG
AGCGTCAGACCCCGTAGAAAAGATCAAAGGATCTTCTTGAGATCCTTTTTTTCTGCGCGTAATCTGCTGC
TTGCAAACAAAAAAACCACCGCTACCAGCGGTGGTTTGTTTGCCGGATCAAGAGCTACCAACTCTTTTTC
CGAAGGTAACTGGCTTCAGCAGAGCGCAGATACCAAATACTGTTCTTCTAGTGTAGCCGTAGTTAGGCCA
CCACTTCAAGAACTCTGTAGCACCGCCTACATACCTCGCTCTGCTAATCCTGTTACCAGTGGCTGCTGCC
AGTGGCGATAAGTCGTGTCTTACCGGGTTGGACTCAAGACGATAGTTACCGGATAAGGCGCAGCGGTCGG
GCTGAACGGGGGGTTCGTGCACACAGCCCAGCTTGGAGCGAACGACCTACACCGAACTGAGATACCTACA
GCGTGAGCTATGAGAAAGCGCCACGCTTCCCGAAGGGAGAAAGGCGGACAGGTATCCGGTAAGCGGCAGG
GTCGGAACAGGAGAGCGCACGAGGGAGCTTCCAGGGGGAAACGCCTGGTATCTTTATAGTCCTGTCGGGT
TTCGCCACCTCTGACTTGAGCGTCGATTTTTGTGATGCTCGTCAGGGGGGCGGAGCCTATGGAAAAACGC
CAGCAACGCGGCCTTTTTACGGTTCCTGGCCTTTTGCTGGCCTTTTGCTCACATGTT
