>Addgene plasmid #132089 | pDONR221_SLC30A4 | depositor partial sequence | sequence record 253578 | Codon-optimized ORF of SLC30A4
ATGGCAGGAAGCGGAGCATGGAAGAGGCTGAAGTCCATGCTGCGCAAGGACGATGCCCCTCTGTTTCTGA
ACGATACCAGCGCCTTCGACTTCAGCGACGAGGCAGGCGACGAGGGACTGTCCCGGTTCAACAAGCTGAG
AGTGGTGGTGGCAGACGATGGATCTGAGGCACCAGAGAGGCCTGTGAATGGAGCACACCCCACCCTGCAG
GCAGACGATGACTCCCTGCTGGATCAGGACCTGCCTCTGACAAACTCCCAGCTGTCTCTGAAGGTGGATT
CCTGCGACAATTGTTCTAAGCAGAGAGAGATCCTGAAGCAGAGGAAGGTGAAGGCAAGGCTGACCATCGC
AGCCGTGCTGTACCTGCTGTTTATGATCGGCGAGCTGGTGGGCGGCTATATCGCCAATAGCCTGGCCATC
ATGACCGATGCCCTGCACATGCTGACAGACCTGTCCGCCATCATCCTGACACTGCTGGCCCTGTGGCTGA
GCTCCAAGTCTCCAACCAAGAGGTTCACATTTGGCTTCCACAGGCTGGAGGTGCTGAGCGCCATGATCTC
CGTGCTGCTGGTGTACATCCTGATGGGCTTTCTGCTGTATGAGGCCGTGCAGAGGACCATCCACATGAAC
TACGAGATCAATGGCGATATCATGCTGATCACAGCAGCAGTGGGAGTGGCAGTGAACGTGATCATGGGCT
TCCTGCTGAATCAGAGCGGACACAGGCACTCTCACAGCCACTCCCTGCCATCTAACAGCCCAACCAGGGG
ATCTGGATGCGAGAGAAATCACGGACAGGATAGCCTGGCCGTGCGGGCAGCCTTTGTGCACGCACTGGGC
GACCTGGTGCAGTCCGTGGGCGTGCTGATCGCAGCCTACATCATCCGGTTCAAGCCTGAGTATAAGATCG
CCGACCCAATCTGTACCTACGTGTTCAGCCTGCTGGTGGCCTTTACCACATTCAGGATCATCTGGGATAC
AGTGGTCATCATCCTGGAGGGCGTGCCAAGCCACCTGAACGTGGACTACATCAAGGAGGCCCTGATGAAG
ATCGAGGACGTGTACTCCGTGGAGGACCTGAATATCTGGAGCCTGACCTCCGGCAAGTCTACAGCCATCG
TGCACATCCAGCTGATCCCCGGCTCTAGCTCCAAGTGGGAGGAGGTGCAGTCTAAGGCCAACCACCTGCT
GCTGAATACCTTCGGCATGTACAGATGCACAATCCAGCTGCAGAGCTATCGGCAGGAGGTGGATAGAACA
TGCGCCAACTGTCAGTCTAGCTCCCCC
